Addgene plasmid #215421: NylCp2-TS_pET28a
Purpose: Expression construct for NylCp2-TS gene, codon optimized for expression in E. coli
Depositing lab: Gregg Beckham. Depositing organization: National Laboratory of the Rockies (NLR). Publication: Natural diversity screening, assay development, and characterization of nylon-6 enzymatic depolymerization. Bell EL, Rosetto G, Ingraham MA, Ramirez KJ, Lincoln C, Clarke RW, Gado JE, Lilly JL, Kucharzyk KH, Erickson E, Beckham GT. Nat Commun. 2024 Feb 9;15(1):1217. doi: 10.1038/s41467-024-45523-5. PubMed 38336849.
Backbone
  Vector backbone: pET28a
  Vector type: Bacterial Expression
Growth in bacteria
  Bacterial resistance: Kanamycin, 50 μg/mL
  Growth temperature: 37°C
  Growth strain: DH5alpha
  Copy number: High Copy
Gene/Insert
  Gene/Insert name: NylCp2-TS (alt name: Nylon oligomer hydrolase from Kocuria sp.)
  Species: Kocuria sp.
  Mutation: D122G/H130Y/D36A/E263Q
  Cloning method: Gene Synthesis
Resource information
  A portion of this plasmid was derived from a plasmid made by: Gene from nylon oligomer hydrolase described in Negoro, S. et al. Structural basis of the correct subunit assembly, aggregation, and intracellular degradation of nylon hydrolase. Sci. Rep. 8, 9725 (2018).
Terms and licenses: Academic/Nonprofit Terms; Industry Terms: Not Available to Industry
How to cite: NylCp2-TS_pET28a was a gift from Gregg Beckham (Addgene plasmid # 215421 ; http://n2t.net/addgene:215421 ; RRID:Addgene_215421)
