[The description below was written by a language model from this plasmid's Addgene catalogue record and pLannotate feature annotations shown in this document.]
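Description:
NylCp2-TS_pET28a is a bacterial expression plasmid built on the pET28a backbone for producing a thermostabilised nylon oligomer hydrolase in E. coli. It is selected with kanamycin through the aph(3')-Ia KanR gene and replicates from a ColE1/pMB1-type origin. The catalogue lists it as high copy, although the annotated backbone retains the rop gene and bom region typical of pBR322-derived pET vectors. An f1 origin is also present. Short annotated fragments of a tetracycline resistance gene, an AmpR promoter and a CAP binding site appear to be backbone remnants or partial annotation matches rather than functional elements.

The insert is a synthetic, E. coli codon-optimised gene for NylCp2 from Kocuria sp., carrying the substitutions D122G, H130Y, D36A and E263Q that define the "TS" variant. The annotation software matched the reading frame, which spans the numbering origin of the sequence record, to the homologous NylC of Agromyces, an endo-acting enzyme that cleaves cyclic and linear oligomers of 6-aminohexanoate. Expression is driven by a T7 promoter under lac operator control, followed by the T7 gene 10 ribosome binding site and ended by the T7 terminator. The plasmid-borne lacI gene supplies repressor, so transcription is IPTG-inducible in hosts that provide T7 RNA polymerase. Upstream of the gene, a partial match to a His-containing composite tag and a thrombin cleavage site suggest the standard pET28a N-terminal His tag. A His-tag fragment is also annotated downstream of the gene, but the table does not show whether it is in frame and translated. The associated work concerns screening and characterising enzymes for nylon-6 depolymerisation, so the construct likely serves for recombinant production and purification of this hydrolase.
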