Features (pLannotate 1.2.2; 21 found; start..end, strand, type, name):
   1072..1089    +  CDS            9xHis (fragment): 9xHis affinity tag
   1099..1148    +  CDS            SET1 (fragment): solubility-enhancement tag derived from T7 phage gene 10B
   1156..1203    +  terminator     T7 terminator: transcription terminator for bacteriophage T7 RNA polymerase
   1240..1668    +  rep_origin     f1 ori (sequence partly withheld): f1 bacteriophage origin of replication; arrow indicates direction of (+) strand synthesis
   1721..1778    +  promoter       AmpR promoter (fragment): bla
   1787..2602    -  CDS            KanR: aminoglycoside phosphotransferase; aph(3')-Ia; confers resistance to kanamycin in bacteria or G418 (Geneticin®) in eukaryotes
   2724..3312    +  rep_origin     ori: high-copy-number ColE1/pMB1/pBR322/pUC origin of replication
   3498..3637    -  misc_feature   bom: basis of mobility region from pBR322
   3739..3930    -  CDS            rop: Rop protein, which maintains plasmids at low copy number; rop
   3947..4327    +  CDS            YPB1_ECOLX: Protein predicted: Swiss-Prot protein existence level 4. From Escherichia coli.
   4399..4690    -  CDS            TcR (fragment): tetracycline efflux protein; tet; confers resistance to tetracycline
   4705..4726    -  protein_bind   CAP binding site: CAP binding activates transcription in the presence of cAMP. E. coli catabolite activator protein
   4739..5821    -  CDS            lacI: lac repressor; lacI; The lac repressor binds to the lac operator to inhibit transcription in E. coli. This inhibition can be relieved by adding lactose or isopropyl-β-D-thiogalactopyranoside (IPTG).
   5822..5899    -  promoter       lacI promoter: lacI
   5907..6186    -  CDS            TcR (fragment): tetracycline efflux protein; tet; confers resistance to tetracycline
   6208..6226    +  promoter       T7 promoter: promoter for bacteriophage T7 RNA polymerase
   6227..6251    +  protein_bind   lac operator: The lac repressor binds to the lac operator to inhibit transcription in E. coli. This inhibition can be relieved by adding lactose or isopropyl-β-D-thiogalactopyranoside (IPTG). lac repressor encoded by lacI
   6266..6288    +  RBS            RBS: efficient ribosome binding site from bacteriophage T7 gene 10 (Olins and Rangwala, 1989)
   6307..6323    +  CDS            capTEV™ (fragment): composite tag for in vivo biotinylation, TEV protease cleavage, and 6xHis tagging
   6334..6351    +  CDS            thrombin site: thrombin recognition and cleavage site
   6355..1062    +  CDS            nylC (across the origin): NYLC_AGRS5 - Experimental evidence at protein level: Swiss-Prot protein existence level 1. Involved in the degradation of nylon-6 oligomers. Degrades cyclic and linear oligomers of 6-aminohexanoate (Ahx) with a degree of polymerization greater than three by an endo-type mode. Cannot use Ahx cyclic dimer or the Ahx linear dimer. From Agromyces sp. (strain KY5R).
>Addgene plasmid #215421 | NylCp2-TS_pET28a | addgene full sequence | sequence record 426245 | Addgene NGS Result
AATACCACACCGGTTCACGCGCTGACCGATATCGACGGTGGTATTGCAGTCGATCCAGCTCCACGTCTAG
CTGGTCCTCCAGTTTTCGGTGGTCCGGGCAACGCTGCTTTTGACCTGGCACCGGTTCGTAGCACCGGTCG
TGAAATGCTGCGTTTTGATTTCCCGGGCGTCAGCATTGGTGCCGCTCACTATGAAGAAGGTCCGACCGGT
GCTACCGTAATTCATATCCCGGCAGGCGCCCGCACTGCCGTTGACGCTCGTGGTGGTGCTGTAGGCCTGT
CCGGCGGCTATGATTTTAACCACGCTATTTGTCTGGCTGGCGGCGCAGGTTATGGCCTGGAAGCGGGTGC
GGGTGTAAGCGGTGCTCTGCTGGAACGTCTGGAGTACCGTACCGGTTTCGCAGAATTACAGCTGGTGTCT
TCGGCTGTGATTTACGACTTCTCCGCGCGTTCCACTGCCGTTTACCCGGATAAAGCGCTCGGCCGTGCAG
CATTGGAATTCGCGGTACCGGGTGAATTCCCGCAGGGTCGTGCGGGCGCTGGCATGTCCGCTTCCGCTGG
TAAGGTAGACTGGGATCGTACCGAGATCACCGGTCAGGGTGCAGCTTTCCGTAGGCTGGGTGACGTGCGT
ATCCTGGCGGTTGTGGTTCCGAATCCTGTGGGTGTTATTATGGACCGTGCGGGTACCGTTGTACGCGGTA
ACTATGATGCTCAGACCGGTGTGCGTCGCCACCCGGTATTCGACTACCAGGAGGCATTTGCTGAACAGGT
TCCGCCAGTCACTCAGGCCGGTAATACCACCATTTCTGCCATCGTTACAAATGTACGTATGTCCCCGGTC
GAACTGAATCAGTTCGCTAAACAGGTTCATTCTTCTATGCACCGTGGTATCCAACCGTTTCACACAGATA
TGGACGGCGACACCCTGTTTGCTGTAACCACTGATGAAATCGATCTGCCGACCACCCCGGGTTCTTCTCG
CGGGCGTCTCTCTGTAAATGCTACGGCTCTGGGCGCGATTGCGAGCGAAGTAATGTGGGACGCAGTGCTA
GAGGCTGGCAAATGACTCGAGCACCACCACCACCACCACTGAGATCCGGCTGCTAACAAAGCCCGAAAGG
AAGCTGAGTTGGCTGCTGCCACCGCTGAGCAATAACTAGCATAACCCCTTGGGGCCTCTAAACGGGTCTT
GAGGGGTTTTTTGCTGAAAGGAGGAACTATATCCGGATTGGCGAATGGG
[124 nt withheld, positions 1240-1363]
C
[91 nt withheld, positions 1365-1455]
A
[49 nt withheld, positions 1457-1505]
CCTTTGACGTTGGAGTCCACGTTCTTT
[37 nt withheld, positions 1533-1569]
ACCCTATCTCGGTCTATTCTTTTGATTTATAAGGGATTTTGCCGATTTCGGCCTATTGGTTAAAAAATGA
GCTGATTTAACAAAAATTTAACGCGAATTTTAACAAAATATTAACGCTTACAATTTAGGTGGCACTTTTC
GGGGAAATGTGCGCGGAACCCCTATTTGTTTATTTTTCTAAATACATTCAAATATGTATCCGCTCATGAA
TTAATTCTTAGAAAAACTCATCGAGCATCAAATGAAACTGCAATTTATTCATATCAGGATTATCAATACC
ATATTTTTGAAAAAGCCGTTTCTGTAATGAAGGAGAAAACTCACCGAGGCAGTTCCATAGGATGGCAAGA
TCCTGGTATCGGTCTGCGATTCCGACTCGTCCAACATCAATACAACCTATTAATTTCCCCTCGTCAAAAA
TAAGGTTATCAAGTGAGAAATCACCATGAGTGACGACTGAATCCGGTGAGAATGGCAAAAGTTTATGCAT
TTCTTTCCAGACTTGTTCAACAGGCCAGCCATTACGCTCGTCATCAAAATCACTCGCATCAACCAAACCG
TTATTCATTCGTGATTGCGCCTGAGCGAGACGAAATACGCGATCGCTGTTAAAAGGACAATTACAAACAG
GAATCGAATGCAACCGGCGCAGGAACACTGCCAGCGCATCAACAATATTTTCACCTGAATCAGGATATTC
TTCTAATACCTGGAATGCTGTTTTCCCGGGGATCGCAGTGGTGAGTAACCATGCATCATCAGGAGTACGG
ATAAAATGCTTGATGGTCGGAAGAGGCATAAATTCCGTCAGCCAGTTTAGTCTGACCATCTCATCTGTAA
CATCATTGGCAACGCTACCTTTGCCATGTTTCAGAAACAACTCTGGCGCATCGGGCTTCCCATACAATCG
ATAGATTGTCGCACCTGATTGCCCGACATTATCGCGAGCCCATTTATACCCATATAAATCAGCATCCATG
TTGGAATTTAATCGCGGCCTAGAGCAAGACGTTTCCCGTTGAATATGGCTCATAACACCCCTTGTATTAC
TGTTTATGTAAGCAGACAGTTTTATTGTTCATGACCAAAATCCCTTAACGTGAGTTTTCGTTCCACTGAG
CGTCAGACCCCGTAGAAAAGATCAAAGGATCTTCTTGAGATCCTTTTTTTCTGCGCGTAATCTGCTGCTT
GCAAACAAAAAAACCACCGCTACCAGCGGTGGTTTGTTTGCCGGATCAAGAGCTACCAACTCTTTTTCCG
AAGGTAACTGGCTTCAGCAGAGCGCAGATACCAAATACTGTCCTTCTAGTGTAGCCGTAGTTAGGCCACC
ACTTCAAGAACTCTGTAGCACCGCCTACATACCTCGCTCTGCTAATCCTGTTACCAGTGGCTGCTGCCAG
TGGCGATAAGTCGTGTCTTACCGGGTTGGACTCAAGACGATAGTTACCGGATAAGGCGCAGCGGTCGGGC
TGAACGGGGGGTTCGTGCACACAGCCCAGCTTGGAGCGAACGACCTACACCGAACTGAGATACCTACAGC
GTGAGCTATGAGAAAGCGCCACGCTTCCCGAAGGGAGAAAGGCGGACAGGTATCCGGTAAGCGGCAGGGT
CGGAACAGGAGAGCGCACGAGGGAGCTTCCAGGGGGAAACGCCTGGTATCTTTATAGTCCTGTCGGGTTT
CGCCACCTCTGACTTGAGCGTCGATTTTTGTGATGCTCGTCAGGGGGGCGGAGCCTATGGAAAAACGCCA
GCAACGCGGCCTTTTTACGGTTCCTGGCCTTTTGCTGGCCTTTTGCTCACATGTTCTTTCCTGCGTTATC
CCCTGATTCTGTGGATAACCGTATTACCGCCTTTGAGTGAGCTGATACCGCTCGCCGCAGCCGAACGACC
GAGCGCAGCGAGTCAGTGAGCGAGGAAGCGGAAGAGCGCCTGATGCGGTATTTTCTCCTTACGCATCTGT
GCGGTATTTCACACCGCAATGGTGCACTCTCAGTACAATCTGCTCTGATGCCGCATAGTTAAGCCAGTAT
ACACTCCGCTATCGCTACGTGACTGGGTCATGGCTGCGCCCCGACACCCGCCAACACCCGCTGACGCGCC
CTGACGGGCTTGTCTGCTCCCGGCATCCGCTTACAGACAAGCTGTGACCGTCTCCGGGAGCTGCATGTGT
CAGAGGTTTTCACCGTCATCACCGAAACGCGCGAGGCAGCTGCGGTAAAGCTCATCAGCGTGGTCGTGAA
GCGATTCACAGATGTCTGCCTGTTCATCCGCGTCCAGCTCGTTGAGTTTCTCCAGAAGCGTTAATGTCTG
GCTTCTGATAAAGCGGGCCATGTTAAGGGCGGTTTTTTCCTGTTTGGTCACTGATGCCTCCGTGTAAGGG
GGATTTCTGTTCATGGGGGTAATGATACCGATGAAACGAGAGAGGATGCTCACGATACGGGTTACTGATG
ATGAACATGCCCGGTTACTGGAACGTTGTGAGGGTAAACAACTGGCGGTATGGATGCGGCGGGACCAGAG
AAAAATCACTCAGGGTCAATGCCAGCGCTTCGTTAATACAGATGTAGGTGTTCCACAGGGTAGCCAGCAG
CATCCTGCGATGCAGATCCGGAACATAATGGTGCAGGGCGCTGACTTCCGCGTTTCCAGACTTTACGAAA
CACGGAAACCGAAGACCATTCATGTTGTTGCTCAGGTCGCAGACGTTTTGCAGCAGCAGTCGCTTCACGT
TCGCTCGCGTATCGGTGATTCATTCTGCTAACCAGTAAGGCAACCCCGCCAGCCTAGCCGGGTCCTCAAC
GACAGGAGCACGATCATGCGCACCCGTGGGGCCGCCATGCCGGCGATAATGGCCTGCTTCTCGCCGAAAC
GTTTGGTGGCGGGACCAGTGACGAAGGCTTGAGCGAGGGCGTGCAAGATTCCGAATACCGCAAGCGACAG
GCCGATCATCGTCGCGCTCCAGCGAAAGCGGTCCTCGCCGAAAATGACCCAGAGCGCTGCCGGCACCTGT
CCTACGAGTTGCATGATAAAGAAGACAGTCATAAGTGCGGCGACGATAGTCATGCCCCGCGCCCACCGGA
AGGAGCTGACTGGGTTGAAGGCTCTCAAGGGCATCGGTCGAGATCCCGGTGCCTAATGAGTGAGCTAACT
TACATTAATTGCGTTGCGCTCACTGCCCGCTTTCCAGTCGGGAAACCTGTCGTGCCAGCTGCATTAATGA
ATCGGCCAACGCGCGGGGAGAGGCGGTTTGCGTATTGGGCGCCAGGGTGGTTTTTCTTTTCACCAGTGAG
ACGGGCAACAGCTGATTGCCCTTCACCGCCTGGCCCTGAGAGAGTTGCAGCAAGCGGTCCACGCTGGTTT
GCCCCAGCAGGCGAAAATCCTGTTTGATGGTGGTTAACGGCGGGATATAACATGAGCTGTCTTCGGTATC
GTCGTATCCCACTACCGAGATATCCGCACCAACGCGCAGCCCGGACTCGGTAATGGCGCGCATTGCGCCC
AGCGCCATCTGATCGTTGGCAACCAGCATCGCAGTGGGAACGATGCCCTCATTCAGCATTTGCATGGTTT
GTTGAAAACCGGACATGGCACTCCAGTCGCCTTCCCGTTCCGCTATCGGCTGAATTTGATTGCGAGTGAG
ATATTTATGCCAGCCAGCCAGACGCAGACGCGCCGAGACAGAACTTAATGGGCCCGCTAACAGCGCGATT
TGCTGGTGACCCAATGCGACCAGATGCTCCACGCCCAGTCGCGTACCGTCTTCATGGGAGAAAATAATAC
TGTTGATGGGTGTCTGGTCAGAGACATCAAGAAATAACGCCGGAACATTAGTGCAGGCAGCTTCCACAGC
AATGGCATCCTGGTCATCCAGCGGATAGTTAATGATCAGCCCACTGACGCGTTGCGCGAGAAGATTGTGC
ACCGCCGCTTTACAGGCTTCGACGCCGCTTCGTTCTACCATCGACACCACCACGCTGGCACCCAGTTGAT
CGGCGCGAGATTTAATCGCCGCGACAATTTGCGACGGCGCGTGCAGGGCCAGACTGGAGGTGGCAACGCC
AATCAGCAACGACTGTTTGCCCGCCAGTTGTTGTGCCACGCGGTTGGGAATGTAATTCAGCTCCGCCATC
GCCGCTTCCACTTTTTCCCGCGTTTTCGCAGAAACGTGGCTGGCCTGGTTCACCACGCGGGAAACGGTCT
GATAAGAGACACCGGCATACTCTGCGACATCGTATAACGTTACTGGTTTCACATTCACCACCCTGAATTG
ACTCTCTTCCGGGCGCTATCATGCCATACCGCGAAAGGTTTTGCGCCATTCGATGGTGTCCGGGATCTCG
ACGCTCTCCCTTATGCGACTCCTGCATTAGGAAGCAGCCCAGTAGTAGGTTGAGGCCGTTGAGCACCGCC
GCCGCAAGGAATGGTGCATGCAAGGAGATGGCGCCCAACAGTCCCCCGGCCACGGGGCCTGCCACCATAC
CCACGCCGAAACAAGCGCTCATGAGCCCGAAGTGGCGAGCCCGATCTTCCCCATCGGTGATGTCGGCGAT
ATAGGCGCCAGCAACCGCACCTGTGGCGCCGGTGATGCCGGCCACGATGCGTCCGGCGTAGAGGATCGAG
ATCTCGATCCCGCGAAATTAATACGACTCACTATAGGGGAATTGTGAGCGGATAACAATTCCCCTCTAGA
AATAATTTTGTTTAACTTTAAGAAGGAGATATACCATGGGCAGCAGCCATCATCATCATCATCACAGCAG
CGGCCTGGTGCCGCGCGGCAGCCATATG
